>Addgene plasmid #233291 | SRP19 (siRNA resistant) in pLX311 | addgene full sequence | sequence record 466532 | Addgene NGS Result
CTCGAGGCCTGCAGGTGCAAAGATGGATAAAGTTTTAAACAGAGAGGAATCTTTGCAGCTAATGGACCTT
CTAGGTCTTGAAAGGAGTGGGAATTGGCTCCGGTGCCCGTCAGTGGGCAGAGCGCACATCGCCCACAGTC
CCCGAGAAGTTGGGGGGAGGGGTCGGCAATTGAACCGGTGCCTAGAGAAGGTGGCGCGGGGTAAACTGGG
AAAGTGATGTCGTGTACTGGCTCCGCCTTTTTCCCGAGGGTGGGGGAGAACCGTATATAAGTGCAGTAGT
CGCCGTGAACGTTCTTTTTCGCAACGGGTTTGCCGCCAGAACACAGGTAAGTGCCGTGTGTGGTTCCCGC
GGGCCTGGCCTCTTTACGGGTTATGGCCCTTGCGTGCCTTGAATTACTTCCACCTGGCTGCAGTACGTGA
TTCTTGATCCCGAGCTTCGGGTTGGAAGTGGGTGGGAGAGTTCGAGGCCTTGCGCTTAAGGAGCCCCTTC
GCCTCGTGCTTGAGTTGAGGCCTGGCCTGGGCGCTGGGGCCGCCGCGTGCGAATCTGGTGGCACCTTCGC
GCCTGTCTCGCTGCTTTCGATAAGTCTCTAGCCATTTAAAATTTTTGATGACCTGCTGCGACGCTTTTTT
TCTGGCAAGATAGTCTTGTAAATGCGGGCCAAGATCTGCACACTGGTATTTCGGTTTTTGGGGCCGCGGG
CGGCGACGGGGCCCGTGCGTCCCAGCGCACATGTTCGGCGAGGCGGGGCCTGCGAGCGCGGCCACCGAGA
ATCGGACGGGGGTAGTCTCAAGCTGGCCGGCCTGCTCTGGTGCCTGGCCTCGCGCCGCCGTGTATCGCCC
CGCCCTGGGCGGCAAGGCTGGCCCGGTCGGCACCAGTTGCGTGAGCGGAAAGATGGCCGCTTCCCGGCCC
TGCTGCAGGGAGCTCAAAATGGAGGACGCGGCGCTCGGGAGAGCGGGCGGGTGAGTCACCCACACAAAGG
AAAAGGGCCTTTCCGTCCTCAGCCGTCGCTTCATGTGACTCCACGGAGTACCGGGCGCCGTCCAGGCACC
TCGATTAGTTCTCGAGCTTTTGGAGTACGTCGTCTTTAGGTTGGGGGGAGGGGTTTTATGCGATGGAGTT
TCCCCACACTGAGTGGGTGGAGACTGAAGTTAGGCCAGCTTGGCACTTGATGTAATTCTCCTTGGAATTT
GCCCTTTTTGAGTTTGGATCTTGGTTCATTCTCAAGCCTCAGACAGTGGTTCAAAGTTTTTTTCTTCCAT
TTCAGGTGTCGTGAGGCTAGCATCGATTGATCAACAAGTTTGTACAAAAAAGTTGGCATGGCTTGCGCTG
CCGCGCGGTCCCCGGCCGACCAGGACAGGTTTATTTGTATCTATCCTGCTTATTTAAATAATAAGAAGAC
CATCGCAGAGGGAAGGCGAATCCCCATAAGTAAGGCTGTTGAAAATCCTACAGCTACAGAGATTCAAGAT
GTATGTTCAGCAGTTGGACTTAACGTATTTCTTGAGAAAAATAAAATGTACTCTAGAGAATGGAATCGTG
ATGTCCAATACAGAGGCAGAGTCCGGGTCCAGCTCAAACAGGAAGATGGGAGCCTCTGCCTTGTACAGTT
CCCATCACGTAAGTCAGTAATGTTGTATGCAGCAGAAATGATACCTAAACTAAAAACAAGGACACAAAAA
ACAGGAGGTGCTGACCAAAGTCTTCAACAGGGTGAAGGCAGCAAGAAAGGGAAAGGAAAGAAAAAGAAGA
CCCCCAACTTTCTTGTACAAAGTGGTTGATATCGGTAAGCCTATCCCTAACCCTCTCCTCGGTCTCGATT
CTACGTAGTAATGAACTAGTACCGGTTAAGTCGACAATCAACGCGTTAAGTCGACAATCAACCTCTGGAT
TACAAAATTTGTGAAAGATTGACTGGTATTCTTAACTATGTTGCTCCTTTTACGCTATGTGGATACGCTG
CTTTAATGCCTTTGTATCATGCTATTGCTTCCCGTATGGCTTTCATTTTCTCCTCCTTGTATAAATCCTG
GTTGCTGTCTCTTTATGAGGAGTTGTGGCCCGTTGTCAGGCAACGTGGCGTGGTGTGCACTGTGTTTGCT
GACGCAACCCCCACTGGTTGGGGCATTGCCACCACCTGTCAGCTCCTTTCCGGGACTTTCGCTTTCCCCC
TCCCTATTGCCACGGCGGAACTCATCGCCGCCTGCCTTGCCCGCTGCTGGACAGGGGCTCGGCTGTTGGG
CACTGACAATTCCGTGGTGTTGTCGGGGAAATCATCGTCCTTTCCTTGGCTGCTCGCCTGTGTTGCCACC
TGGATTCTGCGCGGGACGTCCTTCTGCTACGTCCCTTCGGCCCTCAATCCAGCGGACCTTCCTTCCCGCG
GCCTGCTGCCGGCTCTGCGGCCTCTTCCGCGTCTTCGCCTTCGCCCTCAGACGAGTCGGATCTCCCTTTG
GGCCGCCTCCCCGCGTCGACTTTAAGACCAATGACTTACAAGGCAGCTGTAGATCTTAGCCACTTTTTAA
AAGAAAAGGGGGGACTGGAAGGGCTAATTCACTCCCAACGAAGACAAGATCTGCTTTTTGCTTGTACTGG
GTCTCTCTGGTTAGACCAGATCTGAGCCTGGGAGCTCTCTGGCTAACTAGGGAACCCACTGCTTAAGCCT
CAATAAAGCTTGCCTTGAGTGCTTCAAGTAGTGTGTGCCCGTCTGTTGTGTGACTCTGGTAACTAGAGAT
CCCTCAGACCCTTTTAGTCAGTGTGGAAAATCTCTAGCAGTACGTATAGTAGTTCATGTCATCTTATTAT
TCAGTATTTATAACTTGCAAAGAAATGAATATCAGAGAGTGAGAGGAACTTGTTTATTGCAGCTTATAAT
GGTTACAAATAAAGCAATAGCATCACAAATTTCACAAATAAAGCATTTTTTTCACTGCATTCTAGTTGTG
GTTTGTCCAAACTCATCAATGTATCTTATCATGTCTGGCTCTAGCTATCCCGCCCCTAACTCCGCCCATC
CCGCCCCTAACTCCGCCCAGTTCCGCCCATTCTCCGCCCCATGGCTGACTAATTTTTTTTATTTATGCAG
AGGCCGAGGCCGCCTCGGCCTCTGAGCTATTCCAGAAGTAGTGAGGAGGCTTTTTTGGAGGCCTAGGGAC
GTACCCAATTCGCCCTATAGTGAGTCGTATTACGCGCGCTCACTGGCCGTCGTTTTACAACGTCGTGACT
GGGAAAACCCTGGCGTTACCCAACTTAATCGCCTTGCAGCACATCCCCCTTTCGCCAGCTGGCGTAATAG
CGAAGAGGCCCGCACCGATCGCCCTTCCCAACAGTTGCGCAGCCTGAATGGCGAATCGG
[124 nt withheld, positions 3350-3473]
C
[91 nt withheld, positions 3475-3565]
A
[49 nt withheld, positions 3567-3615]
CCTTTGACGTTGGAGTCCACGTTCTTT
[37 nt withheld, positions 3643-3679]
ACCCTATCTCGGTCTATTCTTTTGATTTATAAGGGATTTTGCCGATTTCGGCCTATTGGTTAAAAAATGA
GCTGATTTAACAAAAATTTAACGCGAATTTTAACAAAATATTAACGCTTACAATTTAGGTGGCACTTTTC
GGGGAAATGTGCGCGGAACCCCTATTTGTTTATTTTTCTAAATACATTCAAATATGTATCCGCTCATGAG
ACAATAACCCTGATAAATGCTTCAATAATATTGAAAAAGGAAGAGTATGAGTATTCAACATTTCCGTGTC
GCCCTTATTCCCTTTTTTGCGGCATTTTGCCTTCCTGTTTTTGCTCACCCAGAAACGCTGGTGAAAGTAA
AAGATGCTGAAGATCAGTTGGGTGCACGAGTGGGTTACATCGAACTGGATCTCAACAGCGGTAAGATCCT
TGAGAGTTTTCGCCCCGAAGAACGTTTTCCAATGATGAGCACTTTTAAAGTTCTGCTATGTGGCGCGGTA
TTATCCCGTATTGACGCCGGGCAAGAGCAACTCGGTCGCCGCATACACTATTCTCAGAATGACTTGGTTG
AGTACTCACCAGTCACAGAAAAGCATCTTACGGATGGCATGACAGTAAGAGAATTATGCAGTGCTGCCAT
AACCATGAGTGATAACACTGCGGCCAACTTACTTCTGACAACGATCGGAGGACCGAAGGAGCTAACCGCT
TTTTTGCACAACATGGGGGATCATGTAACTCGCCTTGATCGTTGGGAACCGGAGCTGAATGAAGCCATAC
CAAACGACGAGCGTGACACCACGATGCCTGTAGCAATGGCAACAACGTTGCGCAAACTATTAACTGGCGA
ACTACTTACTCTAGCTTCCCGGCAACAATTAATAGACTGGATGGAGGCGGATAAAGTTGCAGGACCACTT
CTGCGCTCGGCCCTTCCGGCTGGCTGGTTTATTGCTGATAAATCTGGAGCCGGTGAGCGTGGGTCTCGCG
GTATCATTGCAGCACTGGGGCCAGATGGTAAGCCCTCCCGTATCGTAGTTATCTACACGACGGGGAGTCA
GGCAACTATGGATGAACGAAATAGACAGATCGCTGAGATAGGTGCCTCACTGATTAAGCATTGGTAACTG
TCAGACCAAGTTTACTCATATATACTTTAGATTGATTTAAAACTTCATTTTTAATTTAAAAGGATCTAGG
TGAAGATCCTTTTTGATAATCTCATGACCAAAATCCCTTAACGTGAGTTTTCGTTCCACTGAGCGTCAGA
CCCCGTAGAAAAGATCAAAGGATCTTCTTGAGATCCTTTTTTTCTGCGCGTAATCTGCTGCTTGCAAACA
AAAAAACCACCGCTACCAGCGGTGGTTTGTTTGCCGGATCAAGAGCTACCAACTCTTTTTCCGAAGGTAA
CTGGCTTCAGCAGAGCGCAGATACCAAATACTGTTCTTCTAGTGTAGCCGTAGTTAGGCCACCACTTCAA
GAACTCTGTAGCACCGCCTACATACCTCGCTCTGCTAATCCTGTTACCAGTGGCTGCTGCCAGTGGCGAT
AAGTCGTGTCTTACCGGGTTGGACTCAAGACGATAGTTACCGGATAAGGCGCAGCGGTCGGGCTGAACGG
GGGGTTCGTGCACACAGCCCAGCTTGGAGCGAACGACCTACACCGAACTGAGATACCTACAGCGTGAGCT
ATGAGAAAGCGCCACGCTTCCCGAAGGGAGAAAGGCGGACAGGTATCCGGTAAGCGGCAGGGTCGGAACA
GGAGAGCGCACGAGGGAGCTTCCAGGGGGAAACGCCTGGTATCTTTATAGTCCTGTCGGGTTTCGCCACC
TCTGACTTGAGCGTCGATTTTTGTGATGCTCGTCAGGGGGGCGGAGCCTATGGAAAAACGCCAGCAACGC
GGCCTTTTTACGGTTCCTGGCCTTTTGCTGGCCTTTTGCTCACATGTTCTTTCCTGCGTTATCCCCTGAT
TCTGTGGATAACCGTATTACCGCCTTTGAGTGAGCTGATACCGCTCGCCGCAGCCGAACGACCGAGCGCA
GCGAGTCAGTGAGCGAGGAAGCGGAAGAGCGCCCAATACGCAAACCGCCTCTCCCCGCGCGTTGGCCGAT
TCATTAATGCAGCTGGCACGACAGGTTTCCCGACTGGAAAGCGGGCAGTGAGCGCAACGCAATTAATGTG
AGTTAGCTCACTCATTAGGCACCCCAGGCTTTACACTTTATGCTTCCGGCTCGTATGTTGTGTGGAATTG
TGAGCGGATAACAATTTCACACAGGAAACAGCTATGACCATGATTACGCCAAGCGCGCAATTAACCCTCA
CTAAAGGGAACAAAAGCTGGAGCTGCAAGCTTAATGTAGTCTTATGCAATACTCTTGTAGTCTTGCAACA
TGGTAACGATGAGTTAGCAACATGCCTTACAAGGAGAGAAAAAGCACCGTGCATGCCGATTGGTGGAAGT
AAGGTGGTACGATCGTGCCTTATTAGGAAGGCAACAGACGGGTCTGACATGGATTGGACGAACCACTGAA
TTGCCGCATTGCAGAGATATTGTATTTAAGTGCCTAGCTCGATACATAAACGGGTCTCTCTGGTTAGACC
AGATCTGAGCCTGGGAGCTCTCTGGCTAACTAGGGAACCCACTGCTTAAGCCTCAATAAAGCTTGCCTTG
AGTGCTTCAAGTAGTGTGTGCCCGTCTGTTGTGTGACTCTGGTAACTAGAGATCCCTCAGACCCTTTTAG
TCAGTGTGGAAAATCTCTAGCAGTGGCGCCCGAACAGGGACTTGAAAGCGAAAGGGAAACCAGAGGAGCT
CTCTCGACGCAGGACTCGGCTTGCTGAAGCGCGCACGGCAAGAGGCGAGGGGCGGCGACTGGTGAGTACG
CCAAAAATTTTGACTAGCGGAGGCTAGAAGGAGAGAGATGGGTGCGAGAGCGTCAGTATTAAGCGGGGGA
GAATTAGATCGCGATGGGAAAAAATTCGGTTAAGGCCAGGGGGAAAGAAAAAATATAAATTAAAACATAT
AGTATGGGCAAGCAGGGAGCTAGAACGATTCGCAGTTAATCCTGGCCTGTTAGAAACATCAGAAGGCTGT
AGACAAATACTGGGACAGCTACAACCATCCCTTCAGACAGGATCAGAAGAACTTAGATCATTATATAATA
CAGTAGCAACCCTCTATTGTGTGCATCAAAGGATAGAGATAAAAGACACCAAGGAAGCTTTAGACAAGAT
AGAGGAAGAGCAAAACAAAAGTAAGACCACCGCACAGCAAGCGGCCGCTGATCTTCAGACCTGGAGGAGG
AGATATGAGGGACAATTGGAGAAGTGAATTATATAAATATAAAGTAGTAAAAATTGAACCATTAGGAGTA
GCACCCACCAAGGCAAAGAGAAGAGTGGTGCAGAGAGAAAAAAGAGCAGTGGGAATAGGAGCTTTGTTCC
TTGGGTTCTTGGGAGCAGCAGGAAGCACTATGGGCGCAGCGTCAATGACGCTGACGGTACAGGCCAGACA
ATTATTGTCTGGTATAGTGCAGCAGCAGAACAATTTGCTGAGGGCTATTGAGGCGCAACAGCATCTGTTG
CAACTCACAGTCTGGGGCATCAAGCAGCTCCAGGCAAGAATCCTGGCTGTGGAAAGATACCTAAAGGATC
AACAGCTCCTGGGGATTTGGGGTTGCTCTGGAAAACTCATTTGCACCACTGCTGTGCCTTGGAATGCTAG
TTGGAGTAATAAATCTCTGGAACAGATTTGGAATCACACGACCTGGATGGAGTGGGACAGAGAAATTAAC
AATTACACAAGCTTAATACACTCCTTAATTGAAGAATCGCAAAACCAGCAAGAAAAGAATGAACAAGAAT
TATTGGAATTAGATAAATGGGCAAGTTTGTGGAATTGGTTTAACATAACAAATTGGCTGTGGTATATAAA
ATTATTCATAATGATAGTAGGAGGCTTGGTAGGTTTAAGAATAGTTTTTGCTGTACTTTCTATAGTGAAT
AGAGTTAGGCAGGGATATTCACCATTATCGTTTCAGACCCACCTCCCAACCCCGAGGGGACCCATGCATT
GCATCTCAATTAGTCAGCAACCAGGTGTGGAAAGTCCCCAGGCTCCCCAGCAGGCAGAAGTATGCAAAGC
ATGCGTCTCAATTAGTCAGCAACCATAGTCCCGCCCCTAACTCCGCCCATCCCGCCCCTAACTCCGCCCA
GTTCCGCCCATTCTCCGCCCCATGGCTGACTAATTTTTTTTATTTATGCAGAGGCCGAGGCCGCCTCGGC
CTCTGAGCTATTCCAGAAGTAGTGAGGAGGCTTTTTTGGAGGCCTAGGCTTTTGCAAAAAGCTTTCTAGA
GGTACCACCATGGCCAAGCCTTTGTCTCAAGAAGAATCCACCCTCATTGAAAGAGCAACGGCTACAATCA
ACAGCATCCCCATCTCTGAAGACTACAGCGTCGCCAGCGCAGCTCTCTCTAGCGACGGCCGCATCTTCAC
TGGTGTCAATGTATATCATTTTACTGGGGGACCTTGTGCAGAACTCGTGGTGCTGGGCACTGCTGCTGCT
GCGGCAGCTGGCAACCTGACTTGTATCGTCGCGATCGGAAATGAGAACAGGGGCATCTTGAGCCCCTGCG
GACGGTGCCGACAGGTGCTTCTCGATCTGCATCCTGGGATCAAAGCCATAGTGAAGGACAGTGATGGACA
GCCGACGGCAGTTGGGATTCGTGAATTGCTGCCCTCTGGTTATGTGTGGGAGGGCCTGCAGCTGCAGTAG
TAAGGCGCGCCGTTAACGAATTCTAGATCTTGAGACAAATGGCAGTATTCATCCACAATTTTAAAAGAAA
AGGGGGGATTGGGGGGTACAGTGCAGGGGAAAGAATAGTAGACATAATAGCAACAGACATACAAACTAAA
GAATTACAAAAACAAATTACAAAAATTCAAAATTTTCGGGTTTATTACAGGGACAGCAGAGATCCACTTT
GGCGCCGG
Features (pLannotate 1.2.2; 33 found; start..end, strand, type, name):
     23..89      +  CDS            small t antigen (fragment): SV40 (simian virus 40) small t antigen
     96..1274    +  promoter       EF-1α promoter: strong constitutive promoter for human elongation factor EF-1α
   1295..1312    +  protein_bind   attB1 (fragment): mutant version of attB; core recombination site for the Gateway® BP reaction BP Clonase™
   1318..1749    +  CDS            SRP19: SRP19_HUMAN - Experimental evidence at protein level: Swiss-Prot protein existence level 1. Signal-recognition-particle assembly, binds directly to 7S RNA and mediates binding of the 54 kDa subunit of the SRP. From Homo sapiens (Human).
   1753..1776    -  protein_bind   attB2: mutant version of attB; recombination site for the Gateway® BP reaction BP Clonase™
   1784..1825    +  CDS            V5 tag: epitope tag from simian virus 5
   1876..2464    +  misc_feature   WPRE: woodchuck hepatitis virus posttranscriptional regulatory element
   2515..2534    +  misc_feature   cPPT/CTS (fragment): central polypurine tract and central termination sequence of HIV-1
   2536..2769    +  LTR            3' LTR (ΔU3): self-inactivating 3' long terminal repeat (LTR) from HIV-1
   2847..2968    +  polyA_signal   SV40 poly(A) signal: SV40 polyadenylation signal
   3008..3143    +  rep_origin     SV40 ori: SV40 origin of replication
   3164..3182    -  promoter       T7 promoter: promoter for bacteriophage T7 RNA polymerase
   3190..3345    +  CDS            lacZα (fragment): LacZα fragment of β-galactosidase; lacZ fragment
   3350..3778    +  rep_origin     f1 ori (sequence partly withheld): f1 bacteriophage origin of replication; arrow indicates direction of (+) strand synthesis
   3831..3935    +  promoter       AmpR promoter: bla
   3936..4796    +  CDS            AmpR: β-lactamase; bla; confers resistance to ampicillin, carbenicillin, and related antibiotics
   4967..5555    +  rep_origin     ori: high-copy-number ColE1/pMB1/pBR322/pUC origin of replication
   5738..5830    +  CDS            lacI (fragment): lac repressor; lacI; The lac repressor binds to the lac operator to inhibit transcription in E. coli. This inhibition can be relieved by adding lactose or isopropyl-β-D-thiogalactopyranoside (IPTG).
   5843..5864    +  protein_bind   CAP binding site: CAP binding activates transcription in the presence of cAMP. E. coli catabolite activator protein
   5879..5909    +  promoter       lac promoter: promoter for the E. coli lac operon
   5917..5933    +  protein_bind   lac operator: The lac repressor binds to the lac operator to inhibit transcription in E. coli. This inhibition can be relieved by adding lactose or isopropyl-β-D-thiogalactopyranoside (IPTG). lac repressor encoded by lacI
   5978..5996    +  promoter       T3 promoter: promoter for bacteriophage T3 RNA polymerase
   6024..6250    +  promoter       RSV promoter: Rous sarcoma virus enhancer/promoter
   6251..6431    +  LTR            5' LTR (truncated): truncated 5' long terminal repeat (LTR) from HIV-1
   6478..6603    +  misc_feature   HIV-1 Ψ: packaging signal of human immunodeficiency virus type 1
   6587..6950    +  CDS            HIV-1 gag (fragment): gag protein from human immunodeficiency virus 1; gag
   7096..7329    +  misc_feature   RRE: The Rev response element (RRE) of HIV-1 allows for Rev-dependent mRNA export from the nucleus to the cytoplasm.
   7706..7732    +  CDS            Rev (fragment): human immunodeficiency virus 1 (HIV-1) Rev protein; rev; enhances nuclear export of unspliced and incompletely spliced viral mRNAs
   7739..7762    +  promoter       SV40 promoter (fragment): SV40 early promoter
   7763..7834    +  promoter       SV40 promoter (fragment): SV40 enhancer and early promoter
   7858..7993    +  rep_origin     SV40 ori: SV40 origin of replication
   8029..8424    +  CDS            BSD: blasticidin S deaminase; Aspergillus terreus BSD; confers resistance to blasticidin
   8498..8615    +  misc_feature   cPPT/CTS: central polypurine tract and central termination sequence of HIV-1
