[The description below was written by a language model from this plasmid's Addgene catalogue record and pLannotate feature annotations shown in this document.]
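Description:
SRP19 (siRNA resistant) in pLX311 is a third-generation-style, self-inactivating HIV-1 lentiviral expression plasmid for stable delivery of human SRP19 into mammalian cells. It is propagated in E. coli through a high-copy ColE1/pUC-type origin with ampicillin resistance (β-lactamase), and the backbone also carries an f1 origin and remnants of a lac/lacZα cloning region flanked by T7 and T3 promoters. The viral genome is transcribed from an RSV promoter fused to a truncated 5' LTR. It contains the Ψ packaging signal with a partial gag sequence, the Rev response element for Rev-dependent nuclear export, a cPPT/CTS element, and a ΔU3 3' LTR followed by an SV40 polyadenylation signal. Packaging functions are not annotated on the plasmid, so they would need to be supplied in trans.

Within the provirus there are two expression units. An SV40 early promoter/origin drives blasticidin S deaminase, which allows blasticidin selection of transduced cells. The EF-1α promoter (entered as "E1Fa" in the catalogue fields) drives the SRP19 open reading frame. The ORF was introduced by Gateway recombination and is flanked by attB1 and attB2 sites, with a V5 epitope tag and a WPRE downstream to enhance transcript expression. The record does not say whether the V5 tag is translated in frame with SRP19. SRP19 encodes the signal recognition particle subunit that binds 7S RNA and mediates SRP54 assembly. The insert is described as encoding wild-type protein while being resistant to siRNA, but the specific nucleotide changes are not given. The construct suits rescue experiments, in which SRP19 is re-expressed while the endogenous transcript is knocked down to confirm on-target effects. The associated study examined SRP19 and the secretion machinery as a vulnerability in cancers with APC loss.
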