Addgene plasmid #233291: SRP19 (siRNA resistant) in pLX311
Purpose: Expression of WT SRP19 (siRNA resistant)
Depositing lab: Sefi Rosenbluh. Depositing organization: Monash University. Publication: SRP19 and the protein secretion machinery is a targetable vulnerability in cancers with APC loss. Xi X, Liu L, Tuano N, Tailhades J, Mouradov D, Steen J, Sieber O, Cryle M, Nguyen-Dumont T, Segelov E, Rosenbluh J. Proc Natl Acad Sci U S A. 2025 Apr 15;122(15):e2409677122. doi: 10.1073/pnas.2409677122. Epub 2025 Apr 10. PubMed 40208946.
Backbone
  Vector backbone: pLX311
  Total vector size (bp): 8657
  Vector type: Mammalian Expression, Lentiviral
  Selectable markers: Blasticidin
Growth in bacteria
  Bacterial resistance: Ampicillin, 100 μg/mL
  Growth temperature: 37°C
  Growth strain: NEB Stable
  Copy number: High Copy
Gene/Insert
  Gene/Insert name: SRP19
  Species: H. sapiens (human)
  Insert size (bp): 462
  Mutation: Expresses WT SRP19 that is resistant to siRNA
  Entrez Gene: SRP19
  Promoter: E1Fa
  Cloning method: Gateway Cloning
  Sequencing primers: 5′ TTCTTCCATTTCAGGTGTCGTGAG; 3′ GTGGATACGCTGCTTTAATGCCTT
Terms and licenses: Academic/Nonprofit Terms; Industry Terms: Not Available to Industry
Depositor comments: Please visit https://doi.org/10.1101/2024.01.30.578083 for bioRxiv preprint.
How to cite: SRP19 (siRNA resistant) in pLX311 was a gift from Sefi Rosenbluh (Addgene plasmid # 233291 ; http://n2t.net/addgene:233291 ; RRID:Addgene_233291)
